Addgene plasmid #59919: pScalps_puro_mIL-2Rα ST
Purpose: Expresses mouse interleukin-2 receptor alpha chain mutated
Depositing lab: Silvia Monticelli. Depositing organization: Institute for Research in Biomedicine, Switzerland. Publication: Two Functionally Distinct Subsets of Mast Cells Discriminated By IL-2-Independent CD25 Activities. Deho' L, Leoni C, Brodie TM, Montagner S, De Simone M, Polletti S, Barozzi I, Natoli G, Monticelli S. J Immunol. 2014 Sep 1;193(5):2196-206. doi: 10.4049/jimmunol.1400516. Epub 2014 Jul 25. PubMed 25063866.
Backbone
  Vector backbone: pScalps
  Backbone size w/o insert (bp): 7740
  Total vector size (bp): 8547
  Vector type: Lentiviral
  Selectable markers: Puromycin
Growth in bacteria
  Bacterial resistance: Ampicillin, 100 μg/mL
  Growth temperature: 37°C
  Growth strain: JM109
  Copy number: Unknown
Gene/Insert
  Gene/Insert name: interleukin 2 receptor alpha
  Species: M. musculus (mouse)
  Insert size (bp): 807
  Mutation: changed sequence of the intracellular (C-terminal) tail Ser264 to Ala and Tyr267 to Ala
  Entrez Gene: Il2ra (a.k.a. CD25, Il2r, Ly-43)
  Cloning method: Restriction Enzyme; 5′ cloning site BAMHI (not destroyed); 3′ cloning site XHOI (not destroyed)
  Sequencing primers: 5′ GCTTCTCGCTTCTGTTCG; 3′ GTTGTCAAGCGATGAGGCGCGT
Terms and licenses: Academic/Nonprofit Terms; Industry Terms: Not Available to Industry
How to cite: pScalps_puro_mIL-2Rα ST was a gift from Silvia Monticelli (Addgene plasmid # 59919 ; http://n2t.net/addgene:59919 ; RRID:Addgene_59919)
