[The description below was written by a language model from this plasmid's Addgene catalogue record.]
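Description:
pScalps_puro_mIL-2Rα ST is a lentiviral expression plasmid built on the pScalps backbone, carrying a mutated form of the mouse interleukin-2 receptor alpha chain (Il2ra, also known as CD25). The backbone is listed as 7,740 bp and the complete plasmid as 8,547 bp. It is propagated in E. coli under ampicillin selection, and its copy number is recorded as unknown. For mammalian cells the vector provides a puromycin marker, so cells that have taken up the construct can be enriched by drug selection.

The insert is an 807 bp mouse Il2ra coding sequence cloned between BamHI and XhoI sites, both of which remain intact, so the insert can be excised or exchanged. The "ST" variant carries two alanine substitutions in the short intracellular C-terminal tail of the receptor, recorded as Ser264 to Ala and Tyr267 to Ala. These changes remove two hydroxyl-bearing residues from the cytoplasmic tail, which suggests a design for testing whether the tail contributes to receptor function, although the record does not spell out the rationale. No epitope tag or fluorescent reporter is listed.

The record does not state which promoter drives the insert or the puromycin resistance gene, nor does it detail the lentiviral elements (LTRs, packaging signal and so on), and no feature table is available to confirm them. The associated work concerns mast cell subsets distinguished by IL-2-independent activities of CD25, so the plasmid is presumably used to express tail-mutant CD25 stably in mouse cells for comparison with the unmutated receptor.
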