>Addgene plasmid #59919 | pScalps_puro_mIL-2Rα ST | addgene partial sequence | sequence record 97667 | SFFVpro-F 5'-CTTCTGCTTCCCGAGCTCTA-3'
CCTCCGACAGACTGAGTCGCCCGGGGGTCTAGAAGCGCTGGATCCAGGAAGATGGAGCCACGCTTGCTGA
TGTTGGGGTTTCTCTCATTAACCATAGTACCCAGTTGTCGGGCAGAACTGTGTCTGTATGACCCACCCGA
GGTCCCCAATGCCACATTCAAAGCCCTCTCCTACAAGAACGGCACCATCCTAAACTGTGAATGCAAGAGA
GGTTTCCGAAGACTAAAGGAATTGGTCTATATGCGTTGCTTAGGAAACTCCTGGAGCAGCAACTGCCAGT
GCACCAGCAACTCCCATGACAAATCGAGAAAGCAAGTTACAGCTCAACTTGAACACCAGAAAGAGCAACA
AACCACAACAGACATGCAGAAGCCAACACAGTCTATGCACCAAGAGAACCTTACAGGTCACTGCAGGGAG
CCACCTCCTTGGAAACATGAAGATTCCAAGAGAATCTATCATTTCGTGGAAGGACAGAGTGTTCACTACG
AGTGTATTCCGGGATACAAGGCTCTACAGAGAGGTCCTGCTATTAGCATCTGCAAGATGAAGTGTGGGAA
AACGGGGTGGACTCAGCCCCAGCTCACATGTGTAGATGAAAGAGAACACCACCGATTTCTGGCTAGTGAG
GAATCTCAAGGAAGCAGAAATTCTTCTCCCGAGAGTGAGACTTCCTGCCCCATAACCACCACAGACTTCC
CACAACCCACAGAAACAACTGCAATGACGGAGACATTTGTGCTCACAATGGAGTATAAGGTAGCAGTGGC
CAGCTGCCTCTTCCTGCTCATCAGCATCCTCCTCCTGAGCGGGCTCACCTGGCAACACCGGTGGAGGAAG
GCCAGAAGAGCCATCTAGCAAGCTCGAGCCGCGGGTTAACTGGCCAGAATTTCTCGACCTTGACT
